Addgene plasmid #46306: pGEX-4T-1-p19-T7
Depositing lab: Judy Lieberman. Depositing organization: Boston Children's Hospital. Publication: Efficient and specific gene knockdown by small interfering RNAs produced in bacteria. Huang L, Jin J, Deighan P, Kiner E, McReynolds L, Lieberman J. Nat Biotechnol. 2013 Apr;31(4):350-6. doi: 10.1038/nbt.2537. Epub 2013 Mar 10. PubMed 23475073.
Backbone
  Vector backbone: pGEX-4T-1
  Backbone size w/o insert (bp): 4941
  Total vector size (bp): 5571
  Vector type: Bacterial Expression ; pro-siRNA
Growth in bacteria
  Bacterial resistance: Ampicillin, 100 μg/mL
  Growth temperature: 37°C
  Growth strain: DH5alpha
  Copy number: Unknown
Gene/Insert 1
  Gene/Insert name: p19
  Species: Tomato bushy stunt virus
  Insert size (bp): 519
  GenBank ID: AJ288942
  Promoter: Tac
  Tag / fusion protein: GST (N terminal on backbone); 6XHis (C terminal on insert)
  Cloning method: Restriction Enzyme; 5′ cloning site BamHI (not destroyed); 3′ cloning site SacI (not destroyed)
  Sequencing primers: 5′ GGGCTGGCAAGCCACGTTTGGTG; 3′ CCGGGAGCTGCATGTGTCAGAGG
Gene/Insert 2
  Gene/Insert name: DNA-1 site
  Species: Synthetic
  Insert size (bp): 15
  Cloning method: Restriction Enzyme; 5′ cloning site SacI (unknown if destroyed); 3′ cloning site XhoI (unknown if destroyed)
  Sequencing primers: 5′ GGGCTGGCAAGCCACGTTTGGTG; 3′ CCGGGAGCTGCATGTGTCAGAGG
Gene/Insert 3
  Gene/Insert name: linker
  Species: Synthetic
  Insert size (bp): 32
  Cloning method: Restriction Enzyme; 5′ cloning site XhoI (unknown if destroyed); 3′ cloning site SalI (unknown if destroyed)
  Sequencing primers: 5′ GGGCTGGCAAGCCACGTTTGGTG; 3′ CCGGGAGCTGCATGTGTCAGAGG
Gene/Insert 4
  Gene/Insert name: DNA-2 site
  Species: Synthetic
  Insert size (bp): 17
  Cloning method: Restriction Enzyme; 5′ cloning site SalI (unknown if destroyed); 3′ cloning site NotI (unknown if destroyed)
  Sequencing primers: 5′ GGGCTGGCAAGCCACGTTTGGTG; 3′ CCGGGAGCTGCATGTGTCAGAGG
Terms and licenses: Academic/Nonprofit Terms; Industry Terms: Not Available to Industry
How to cite: pGEX-4T-1-p19-T7 was a gift from Judy Lieberman (Addgene plasmid # 46306 ; http://n2t.net/addgene:46306 ; RRID:Addgene_46306)
