[The description below was written by a language model from this plasmid's Addgene catalogue record.]
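Description:
pGEX-4T-1-p19-T7 is a bacterial expression plasmid built on the pGEX-4T-1 backbone and categorised in its record as a "pro-siRNA" vector, a tool for producing small interfering RNAs in bacteria. It is about 5.6 kb in total, is propagated in standard E. coli cloning strains and is selected with ampicillin. The record lists the copy number as unknown and gives no feature table, so the origin of replication and other backbone elements are not itemised.

The main payload is the 519 bp coding sequence of p19 from Tomato bushy stunt virus, inserted between BamHI and SacI and expressed from the Tac promoter, a hybrid promoter that is inducible in E. coli. The protein is made as a fusion with GST at the N terminus, supplied by the backbone, and a 6xHis tag at the C terminus, giving two options for affinity capture. p19 is a viral suppressor of RNA silencing that binds short double-stranded RNAs of siRNA size, which makes it useful for stabilising and recovering such species from bacterial cells.

Downstream of p19 lie three short synthetic segments arranged in series: a 15 bp "DNA-1 site" (SacI to XhoI), a 32 bp linker (XhoI to SalI) and a 17 bp "DNA-2 site" (SalI to NotI). This layout suggests two placeholder cloning positions separated by a spacer, plausibly for inserting target sequences in a hairpin-forming arrangement, although the record does not say so. The "T7" in the name hints at a T7 promoter element, but none is listed in the fields. The associated work concerns efficient and specific gene knockdown using siRNAs made in bacteria.
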