>Addgene plasmid #46306 | pGEX-4T-1-p19-T7 | depositor partial sequence | sequence record 65407 | BamHI to NotI site
GGATCCATGGAACGAGCTATACAAGGAAACGACGCTAGGGAACAAGCTAACAGTGAACGTTGGGATGGAG
GATCAGGAGGTACCACTTCTCCCTTCAAACTTCCTGACGAAAGTCCGAGTTGGACTGAGTGGCGGCTACA
TAACGATGAGACGAATTCGAATCAAGATAATCCCCTTGGTTTCAAGGAAAGCTGGGGTTTCGGGAAAGTT
GTATTTAAGAGATATCTCAGATACGACAGGACGGAAGCTTCACTGCACAGAGTCCTTGGATCTTGGACGG
GAGATTCGGTTAACTATGCAGCATCTCGATTTTTCGGTTTCGACCAGATCGGATGTACCTATAGTATTCG
GTTTCGAGGAGTTAGTATCACCGTTTCTGGAGGGTCGCGAACTCTTCAGCATCTCTGTGAGATGGCAATT
CGGTCTAAGCAAGAACTGCTACAGCTTGCCCCAATCGAAGTGGAAAGTAATGTATCAAGAGGATGCCCTG
AAGGTACTCAAACCTTCGAAAAAGAAAGCGAGCACCACCACCACCACCACTGAATCTAATACGACTCACT
ATAGGGGAGCTCATCCTCGAGTCTAGAGGGCCCGTTTAAACCCGCTGATCAGCGTCGACACTGCGGCCGC
