>Addgene plasmid #46306 | pGEX-4T-1-p19-T7 | addgene partial sequence | sequence record 67469 | pGex5
TCAATCGGACTGGTTCCGCGTGGATCCATGGAACGAGCTATACAAGGAAACGACGCTAGGGAACAAGCTA
ACAGTGAACGTTGGGATGGAGGATCAGGAGGTACCACTTCTCCCTTCAAACTTCCTGACGAAAGTCCGAG
TTGGACTGAGTGGCGGCTACATAACGATGAGACGAATTCGAATCAAGATAATCCCCTTGGTTTCAAGGAA
AGCTGGGGTTTCGGGAAAGTTGTATTTAAGAGATATCTCAGATACGACAGGACGGAAGCTTCACTGCACA
GAGTCCTTGGATCTTGGACGGGAGATTCGGTTAACTATGCAGCATCTCGATTTTTCGGTTTCGACCAGAT
CGGATGTACCTATAGTATTCGGTTTCGAGGAGTTAGTATCACCGTTTCTGGAGGGTCGCGAACTCTTCAG
CATCTCTGTGAGATGGCAATTCGGTCTAAGCAAGAACTGCTACAGCTTGCCCCAATCGAAGTGGAAAGTA
ATGTATCAAGAGGATGCCCTGAAGGTACTCAAACCTTCGAAAAAGAAAGCGAGCACCACCACCACCACCA
CTGAATCTAATACGACTCACTATAGGGGAGCTCATCCTCGAGTCTAGAGGGCCCGTTTAAACCCGCTGAT
CAGCGTCGACACTGCGGCCGCATCGTGACTGACTGACGATCTGCCTCGCGCGTTTCGGTGATGACGGTGA
AAACCTCTGACACATGCAGCTCCCGGAGACGGTCACAGCTTGTCTGTAAGCGGATGCCGGGAGCAGACAA
GCCCGTCAGGGCGCGTCACCGGGTGTTGGCGGGTG
