>Addgene plasmid #46306 | pGEX-4T-1-p19-T7 | addgene partial sequence | sequence record 71315 | JLlinker-F 5'-CCCGTTTAAACCCGCTGAT-3'
ACGATCTGCCTCGCGCGTTTCGGTGATGACGGTGAAAACCTCTGACACATGCAGCTCCCGGAGACGGTCA
CAGCTTGTCTGTAAGCGGATGCCGGGAGCAGACAAGCCCGTCAGGGCGCGTCAGCGGGTGTTGGCGGGTG
TCGGGGCGCAGCCATGACCCAGTCACGTAGCGATAGCGGAGTGTATAATTCTTGAAGACGAAAGGGCCTC
GTGATACGCCTATTTTTATAGGTTAATGTCATGATAATAATGGTTTCTTAGACGTCAGGTGGCACTTTTC
GGGGAAATGTGCGCGGAACCCCTATTTGTTTATTTTTCTAAATACATTCAAATATGTATCCGCTCATGAG
ACAATAACCCTGATAAATGCTTCAATAATATTGAAAAAGGAAGAGTATGAGTATTCAACATTTCCGTGTC
GCCCTTATTCCCTTTTTTGCGGCATTTTGCCTTCCTGTTTTTGCTCACCCAGAAACGCTGGTGAAAGTAA
AAGATGCTGAAGATCAGTTGGGTGCACGAGTGGGTTACATCGAACTGGATCTCAACAGCGGTAAGATCCT
TGAGAGTTTTCGCCCCGAAGAACGTTTTCCAATGATGAGCACTTTTAAAGTTCTGCTATGTGGCGCGGTA
TTATCCCGTGTTGACGCCGGGCAAGAGCAACTCGGTCGCCGCATACACTATTCTCAGAATGACTTGGTTG
AGTACTCACCAGTCACAGAAAAGCATCTTACGGATGGCATGACAGTAAGAGAATTATGCAGTGCTGCCAT
AACCATGAGTGATAACACTGCGGCCAACTTACTTCTGACAACGATCGGAGGACCGAAGGAGCTAACCGCT
TTTTTGCACAACATGGGGGATCATGTAACTCGCCTTGATC
