>Addgene plasmid #46306 | pGEX-4T-1-p19-T7 | addgene partial sequence | sequence record 71316 | JLlinker-R 5'-TTAAACGGGCCCTCTAGACTC-3'
AGTCGTATTAGATTCAGTGGTGGTGGTGGTGGTGCTCGCTTTCTTTTTCGAAGGTTTGAGTACCTTCAGG
GCATCCTCTTGATACATTACTTTCCACTTCGATTGGGGCAAGCTGTAGCAGTTCTTGCTTAGACCGAATT
GCCATCTCACAGAGATGCTGAAGAGTTCGCGACCCTCCAGAAACGGTGATACTAACTCCTCGAAACCGAA
TACTATAGGTACATCCGATCTGGTCGAAACCGAAAAATCGAGATGCTGCATAGTTAACCGAATCTCCCGT
CCAAGATCCAAGGACTCTGTGCAGTGAAGCTTCCGTCCTGTCGTATCTGAGATATCTCTTAAATACAACT
TTCCCGAAACCCCAGCTTTCCTTGAAACCAAGGGGATTATCTTGATTCGAATTCGTCTCATCGTTATGTA
GCCGCCACTCAGTCCAACTCGGACTTTCGTCAGGAAGTTTGAAGGGAGAAGTGGTACCTCCTGATCCTCC
ATCCCAACGTTCACTGTTAGCTTGTTCCCTAGCGTCGTTTCCTTGTATAGCTCGTTCCATGGATCCACGC
GGAACCAGATCCGATTTTGGAGGATGGTCGCCACCACCAAACGTGGCTTGCCAGCCCTGCAAAGGCCATG
CTATATACTTGCTGGATTTCAAGTACTTATCAATTTGTGGGATAGCTTCAATACGTTTTTTAAAACAAAC
TAATTTTGGGAACGCATCCAGGCACATTGGGTCCATGTATAAAACAACATCAAGAGCGTCATACAACATG
AAGTCAGGATGGGTTACATGATCACCATTTAAATATGTTTTATGACATAAACGATCTTCGAACATTTTCA
GCATTTCAGGTAGCTTGCTAAGAAAATCAACTTTGAGAGTTCAAGCTTACAAGCAT
